LOCUS       Exported 8652 bp ds-DNA circular SYN 12-MAY-2021
DEFINITION  PiggyBac cargo vector expressing rtTA, contains BsmBI sites for
            sgRNA cloning.
ACCESSION   .
VERSION     .
KEYWORDS    PB_rtTA_BsmBI
SOURCE      synthetic DNA construct
  ORGANISM  synthetic DNA construct
REFERENCE   1 (bases 1 to 8652)
  AUTHORS   Schertzer MD, Thulson E, Braceros KCA, Lee DM, Hinkle ER, Murphy RM,
            Kim SO, Vitucci EM, Calabrese JM
  TITLE     A piggyBac-based toolkit for inducible genome editing in mammalian
            cells.
  JOURNAL   RNA. 2019 May 17. pii: rna.068932.118. doi: 10.1261/rna.068932.118.
  PUBMED    31101683
REFERENCE   2 (bases 1 to 8652)
  AUTHORS   .
  TITLE     Direct Submission
  JOURNAL   Exported May 12, 2021 from SnapGene Server 1.1.58
            http://www.snapgene.com
FEATURES             Location/Qualifiers
     source          1..8652
                     /organism="synthetic DNA construct"
                     /mol_type="other DNA"
     promoter        1..241
                     /label=U6 promoter
                     /note="RNA polymerase III promoter for human U6 snRNA"
     primer_bind     1..21
                     /label=hU6-F
                     /note="Human U6 promoter, forward primer"
     misc_RNA        266..341
                     /label=gRNA scaffold
                     /note="guide RNA scaffold for the Streptococcus pyogenes
                     CRISPR/Cas9 system"
     promoter        372..1583
                     /label=UbC promoter
                     /note="human ubiquitin C promoter"
     primer_bind     1420..1439
                     /label=hUBCpro-F
                     /note="Human Ubiquitin C (UbC) promoter, forward primer"
     CDS             1642..2388
                     /codon_start=1
                     /product="improved tetracycline-controlled transactivator"
                     /label=rtTA-Advanced
                     /note="In the Tet-On(R) system, rtTA-Advanced binds to the
                     Tet-responsive element and stimulates transcription only in
                     the presence of tetracycline or doxycycline."
                     /translation="MSRLDKSKVINGALELLNGVGIEGLTTRKLAQKLGVEQPTLYWHV
                     KNKRALLDALPIEMLDRHHTHFCPLEGESWQDFLRNNAKSYRCALLSHRDGAKVHLGTR
                     PTEKQYETLENQLAFLCQQGFSLENALYALSAVGHFTLGCVLEEQEHQVAKEERETPTT
                     DSMPPLLRQAIELFDRQGAEPAFLFGLELIICGLEKQLKCESGGPTDALDDFDLDMLPA
                     DALDDFDLDMLPADALDDFDLDMLPG"
     misc_feature    2426..2997
                     /label=IRES
                     /note="internal ribosome entry site (IRES) of the
                     encephalomyocarditis virus (EMCV)"
     primer_bind     complement(2591..2608)
                     /label=IRES reverse
                     /note="IRES internal ribosome entry site, reverse primer.
                     Also called pCDH-rev"
     primer_bind     2818..2837
                     /label=IRES-F
                     /note="IRES internal ribosome entry site, forward primer"
     CDS             3013..3807
                     /codon_start=1
                     /gene="aph(3')-II (or nptII)"
                     /product="aminoglycoside phosphotransferase from Tn5"
                     /label=NeoR/KanR
                     /note="confers resistance to neomycin, kanamycin, and G418
                     (Geneticin(R))"
                     /translation="MIEQDGLHAGSPAAWVERLFGYDWAQQTIGCSDAAVFRLSAQGRP
                     VLFVKTDLSGALNELQDEAARLSWLATTGVPCAAVLDVVTEAGRDWLLLGEVPGQDLLS
                     SHLAPAEKVSIMADAMRRLHTLDPATCPFDHQAKHRIERARTRMEAGLVDQDDLDEEHQ
                     GLAPAELFARLKASMPDGEDLVVTHGDACLPNIMVENGRFSGFIDCGRLGVADRYQDIA
                     LATRDIAEELGGEWADRFLVLYGIAAPDSQRIAFYRLLDEFF"
     primer_bind     complement(3067..3086)
                     /label=Neo-R
                     /note="Neomycin resistance gene, reverse primer"
     primer_bind     3677..3696
                     /label=Neo-F
                     /note="Neomycin resistance gene, forward primer"
     polyA_signal    3849..3970
                     /label=SV40 poly(A) signal
                     /note="SV40 polyadenylation signal"
     primer_bind     complement(3886..3905)
                     /label=SV40pA-R
                     /note="SV40 polyA, reverse primer"
     primer_bind     3940..3959
                     /label=EBV-rev
                     /note="SV40 polyA terminator, reverse primer"
     repeat_region   4733..4767
                     /label=piggyBac left (5') inverted repeat
                     /note="piggyBac transposon-specific inverted terminal
                     repeat sequence (ITR)"
     primer_bind     complement(5258..5274)
                     /label=M13 rev
                     /note="common sequencing primer, one of multiple similar
                     variants"
     primer_bind     complement(5258..5274)
                     /label=M13 Reverse
                     /note="In lacZ gene. Also called M13-rev"
     primer_bind     complement(5271..5293)
                     /label=M13/pUC Reverse
                     /note="In lacZ gene"
     protein_bind    5282..5298
                     /label=lac operator
                     /bound_moiety="lac repressor encoded by lacI"
                     /note="The lac repressor binds to the lac operator to
                     inhibit transcription in E. coli. This inhibition can be
                     relieved by adding lactose or
                     isopropyl-beta-D-thiogalactopyranoside (IPTG)."
     promoter        complement(5306..5336)
                     /label=lac promoter
                     /note="promoter for the E. coli lac operon"
     protein_bind    5351..5372
                     /label=CAP binding site
                     /bound_moiety="E. coli catabolite activator protein"
                     /note="CAP binding activates transcription in the presence
                     of cAMP."
     primer_bind     complement(5489..5506)
                     /label=L4440
                     /note="L4440 vector, forward primer"
     rep_origin      complement(5660..6248)
                     /direction=LEFT
                     /label=ori
                     /note="high-copy-number ColE1/pMB1/pBR322/pUC origin of
                     replication"
     primer_bind     complement(5740..5759)
                     /label=pBR322ori-F
                     /note="pBR322 origin, forward primer"
     CDS             complement(6419..7279)
                     /codon_start=1
                     /gene="bla"
                     /product="beta-lactamase"
                     /label=AmpR
                     /note="confers resistance to ampicillin, carbenicillin, and
                     related antibiotics"
                     /translation="MSIQHFRVALIPFFAAFCLPVFAHPETLVKVKDAEDQLGARVGYI
                     ELDLNSGKILESFRPEERFPMMSTFKVLLCGAVLSRIDAGQEQLGRRIHYSQNDLVEYS
                     PVTEKHLTDGMTVRELCSAAITMSDNTAANLLLTTIGGPKELTAFLHNMGDHVTRLDRW
                     EPELNEAIPNDERDTTMPVAMATTLRKLLTGELLTLASRQQLIDWMEADKVAGPLLRSA
                     LPAGWFIADKSGAGERGSRGIIAALGPDGKPSRIVVIYTTGSQATMDERNRQIAEIGAS
                     LIKHW"
     primer_bind     7042..7061
                     /label=Amp-R
                     /note="Ampicillin resistance gene, reverse primer"
     promoter        complement(7280..7384)
                     /gene="bla"
                     /label=AmpR promoter
     rep_origin      complement(7410..7865)
                     /direction=LEFT
                     /label=f1 ori
                     /note="f1 bacteriophage origin of replication; arrow
                     indicates direction of (+) strand synthesis"
     primer_bind     complement(7547..7568)
                     /label=F1ori-F
                     /note="F1 origin, forward primer"
     primer_bind     7759..7778
                     /label=F1ori-R
                     /note="F1 origin, reverse primer"
     primer_bind     7992..8014
                     /label=M13/pUC Forward
                     /note="In lacZ gene"
     primer_bind     8006..8023
                     /label=M13 Forward
                     /note="In lacZ gene. Also called M13-F20 or M13 (-21)
                     Forward"
     primer_bind     8007..8023
                     /label=M13 fwd
                     /note="common sequencing primer, one of multiple similar
                     variants"
     repeat_region   8153..8215
                     /label=piggyBac right (3') inverted repeat
                     /note="piggyBac transposon-specific inverted terminal
                     repeat sequence (ITR)"
ORIGIN
        1 gagggcctat ttcccatgat tccttcatat ttgcatatac gatacaaggc tgttagagag
       61 ataattggaa ttaatttgac tgtaaacaca aagatattag tacaaaatac gtgacgtaga
      121 aagtaataat ttcttgggta gtttgcagtt ttaaaattat gttttaaaat ggactatcat
      181 atgcttatcg taacttgaaa gtatttcgat ttcttggctt tatatatctt gtggaaagga
      241 cgaaacaccg gagacggacg tctctgtttt agagctagaa atagcaagtt aaaataaggc
      301 tagtccgtta tcaacttgaa aaagtggcac cgagtcggtg ctttttttcc gcattaaccc
      361 acccaagatc tggcctccgc gccgggtttt ggcgcctccc gcgggcgccc ccctcctcac
      421 ggcgagcgct gccacgtcag acgaagggcg cagcgagcgt cctgatcctt ccgcccggac
      481 gctcaggaca gcggcccgct gctcataaga ctcggcctta gaaccccagt atcagcagaa
      541 ggacatttta ggacgggact tgggtgactc tagggcactg gttttctttc cagagagcgg
      601 aacaggcgag gaaaagtagt cccttctcgg cgattctgcg gagggatctc cgtggggcgg
      661 tgaacgccga tgattatata aggacgcgcc gggtgtggca cagctagttc cgtcgcagcc
      721 gggatttggg tcgcggttct tgtttgtgga tcgctgtgat cgtcacttgg tgagtagcgg
      781 gctgctgggc tggccggggc tttcgtggcc gccgggccgc tcggtgggac ggaagcgtgt
      841 ggagagaccg ccaagggctg tagtctgggt ccgcgagcaa ggttgccctg aactgggggt
      901 tggggggagc gcagcaaaat ggcggctgtt cccgagtctt gaatggaaga cgcttgtgag
      961 gcgggctgtg aggtcgttga aacaaggtgg ggggcatggt gggcggcaag aacccaaggt
     1021 cttgaggcct tcgctaatgc gggaaagctc ttattcgggt gagatgggct ggggcaccat
     1081 ctggggaccc tgacgtgaag tttgtcactg actggagaac tcggtttgtc gtctgttgcg
     1141 ggggcggcag ttatggcggt gccgttgggc agtgcacccg tacctttggg agcgcgcgcc
     1201 ctcgtcgtgt cgtgacgtca cccgttctgt tggcttataa tgcagggtgg ggccacctgc
     1261 cggtaggtgt gcggtaggct tttctccgtc gcaggacgca gggttcgggc ctagggtagg
     1321 ctctcctgaa tcgacaggcg ccggacctct ggtgagggga gggataagtg aggcgtcagt
     1381 ttctttggtc ggttttatgt acctatcttc ttaagtagct gaagctccgg ttttgaacta
     1441 tgcgctcggg gttggcgagt gtgttttgtg aagtttttta ggcacctttt gaaatgtaat
     1501 catttgggtc aatatgtaat tttcagtgtt agactagtaa attgtccgct aaattctggc
     1561 cgtttttggc ttttttgtta gacgaagctt ggtaccgagc tcggatctcc accccgtacc
     1621 ggtcctgcag tcgaattcac catgtctaga ctggacaaga gcaaagtcat aaacggagct
     1681 ctggaattac tcaatggtgt cggtatcgaa ggcctgacga caaggaaact cgctcaaaag
     1741 ctgggagttg agcagcctac cctgtactgg cacgtgaaga acaagcgggc cctgctcgat
     1801 gccctgccaa tcgagatgct ggacaggcat catacccact tctgccccct ggaaggcgag
     1861 tcatggcaag actttctgcg gaacaacgcc aagtcatacc gctgtgctct cctctcacat
     1921 cgcgacgggg ctaaagtgca tctcggcacc cgcccaacag agaaacagta cgaaaccctg
     1981 gaaaatcagc tcgcgttcct gtgtcagcaa ggcttctccc tggagaacgc actgtacgct
     2041 ctgtccgccg tgggccactt tacactgggc tgcgtattgg aggaacagga gcatcaagta
     2101 gcaaaagagg aaagagagac acctaccacc gattctatgc ccccacttct gagacaagca
     2161 attgagctgt tcgaccggca gggagccgaa cctgccttcc ttttcggcct ggaactaatc
     2221 atatgtggcc tggagaaaca gctaaagtgc gaaagcggcg ggccgaccga cgcccttgac
     2281 gattttgact tagacatgct cccagccgat gcccttgacg actttgacct tgatatgctg
     2341 cctgctgacg ctcttgacga ttttgacctt gacatgctcc ccgggtaact aagtaaggat
     2401 ccgcggccgc actagaggaa ttccgcccct ctcccccccc cccctaacgt tactggccga
     2461 agccgcttgg aataaggccg gtgtgcgttt gtctatatgt tattttccac catattgccg
     2521 tcttttggca atgtgagggc ccggaaacct ggccctgtct tcttgacgag cattcctagg
     2581 ggtctttccc ctctcgccaa aggaatgcaa ggtctgttga atgtcgtgaa ggaagcagtt
     2641 cctctggaag cttcttgaag acaaacaacg tctgtagcga ccctttgcag gcagcggaac
     2701 cccccacctg gcgacaggtg cctctgcggc caaaagccac gtgtataaga tacacctgca
     2761 aaggcggcac aaccccagtg ccacgttgtg agttggatag ttgtggaaag agtcaaatgg
     2821 ctctcctcaa gcgtattcaa caaggggctg aaggatgccc agaaggtacc ccattgtatg
     2881 ggatctgatc tggggcctcg gtgcacatgc tttacatgtg tttagtcgag gttaaaaaaa
     2941 cgtctaggcc ccccgaacca cggggacgtg gttttccttt gaaaaacacg atgataagct
     3001 taccggtcca ccatgattga acaagatgga ttgcacgcag gttctccggc cgcttgggtg
     3061 gagaggctat tcggctatga ctgggcacaa cagacaatcg gctgctctga tgccgccgtg
     3121 ttccggctgt cagcgcaggg gcgcccggtt ctttttgtca agaccgacct gtccggtgcc
     3181 ctgaatgaac tgcaagacga ggcagcgcgg ctatcgtggc tggccacgac gggcgttcct
     3241 tgcgcagctg tgctcgacgt tgtcactgaa gcgggaaggg actggctgct attgggcgaa
     3301 gtgccggggc aggatctcct gtcatctcac cttgctcctg ccgagaaagt atccatcatg
     3361 gctgatgcaa tgcggcggct gcatacgctt gatccggcta cctgcccatt cgaccaccaa
     3421 gcgaaacatc gcatcgagcg agcacgtact cggatggaag ccggtcttgt cgatcaggat
     3481 gatctggacg aagagcatca ggggctcgcg ccagccgaac tgttcgccag gctcaaggcg
     3541 agcatgcccg acggcgagga tctcgtcgtg acccatggcg atgcctgctt gccgaatatc
     3601 atggtggaaa atggccgctt ttctggattc atcgactgtg gccggctggg tgtggcggac
     3661 cgctatcagg acatagcgtt ggctacccgt gatattgctg aagagcttgg cggcgaatgg
     3721 gctgaccgct tcctcgtgct ttacggtatc gccgctcccg attcgcagcg catcgccttc
     3781 tatcgccttc ttgacgagtt cttctgacaa tcaacctctg gattacaaaa tttgtggtta
     3841 actaactaaa cttgtttatt gcagcttata atggttacaa ataaagcaat agcatcacaa
     3901 atttcacaaa taaagcattt ttttcactgc attctagttg tggtttgtcc aaactcatca
     3961 atgtatctta tcatgtctgg aattgactca aatgatgtca attagtctat cagaagctca
     4021 tctggtctcc cttccggggg acaagacatc cctgtttaat atttaaacag cagtgttccc
     4081 aaactgggtt cttatatccc ttgctctggt caaccaggtt gcagggtttc ctgtcctcac
     4141 aggaacgaag tccctaaaga aacagtggca gccaggttta gccccggaat tgactggatt
     4201 ccttttttag ggcccattgg tatggctttt tccccgtatc cccccaggtg tctgcaggct
     4261 caaagagcag cgagaagcgt tcagaggaaa gcgatcccgt gccaccttcc ccgtgcccgg
     4321 gctgtccccg cacgctgccg gctcggggat gcggggggag cgccggaccg gagcggagcc
     4381 ccgggcggct cgctgctgcc ccctagcggg ggagggacgt aattacatcc ctgggggctt
     4441 tggggggggg ctgtccctga tatctataac aagaaaatat atatataata agttatcacg
     4501 taagtagaac atgaaataac aatataatta tcgtatgagt taaatcttaa aagtcacgta
     4561 aaagataatc atgcgtcatt ttgactcacg cggtcgttat agttcaaaat cagtgacact
     4621 taccgcattg acaagcacgc ctcacgggag ctccaagcgg cgactgagat gtcctaaatg
     4681 cacagcgacg gattcgcgct atttagaaag agagagcaat atttcaagaa tgcatgcgtc
     4741 aattttacgc agactatctt tctagggtta atctagctgc atcaggatca tatcgtcggg
     4801 tcttttttcc ggctcagtca tcgcccaagc tggcgctatc tgggcatcgg ggaggaagaa
     4861 gcccgtgcct tttcccgcga ggttgaagcg gcatggaaag agtttgccga ggatgactgc
     4921 tgctgcattg acgttgagcg aaaacgcacg tttaccatga tgattcggga aggtgtggcc
     4981 atgcacgcct ttaacggtga actgttcgtt caggccacct gggataccag ttcgtcgcgg
     5041 cttttccgga cacagttccg gatggtcagc ccgaagcgca tcagcaaccc gaacaatacc
     5101 ggcgacagcc ggaactgccg tgccggtgtg cagattaatg acagcggtgc ggcgctggga
     5161 tattacgtca gcgaggacgg gtatcctggc tggatgccgc agaaatggac atggataccc
     5221 cgtgagttac ccggcgggcg cgcttggcgt aatcatggtc atagctgttt cctgtgtgaa
     5281 attgttatcc gctcacaatt ccacacaaca tacgagccgg aagcataaag tgtaaagcct
     5341 ggggtgccta atgagtgagc taactcacat taattgcgtt gcgctcactg cccgctttcc
     5401 agtcgggaaa cctgtcgtgc cagctgcatt aatgaatcgg ccaacgcgcg gggagaggcg
     5461 gtttgcgtat tgggcgctct tccgcttcct cgctcactga ctcgctgcgc tcggtcgttc
     5521 ggctgcggcg agcggtatca gctcactcaa aggcggtaat acggttatcc acagaatcag
     5581 gggataacgc aggaaagaac atgtgagcaa aaggccagca aaaggccagg aaccgtaaaa
     5641 aggccgcgtt gctggcgttt ttccataggc tccgcccccc tgacgagcat cacaaaaatc
     5701 gacgctcaag tcagaggtgg cgaaacccga caggactata aagataccag gcgtttcccc
     5761 ctggaagctc cctcgtgcgc tctcctgttc cgaccctgcc gcttaccgga tacctgtccg
     5821 cctttctccc ttcgggaagc gtggcgcttt ctcatagctc acgctgtagg tatctcagtt
     5881 cggtgtaggt cgttcgctcc aagctgggct gtgtgcacga accccccgtt cagcccgacc
     5941 gctgcgcctt atccggtaac tatcgtcttg agtccaaccc ggtaagacac gacttatcgc
     6001 cactggcagc agccactggt aacaggatta gcagagcgag gtatgtaggc ggtgctacag
     6061 agttcttgaa gtggtggcct aactacggct acactagaag aacagtattt ggtatctgcg
     6121 ctctgctgaa gccagttacc ttcggaaaaa gagttggtag ctcttgatcc ggcaaacaaa
     6181 ccaccgctgg tagcggtggt ttttttgttt gcaagcagca gattacgcgc agaaaaaaag
     6241 gatctcaaga agatcctttg atcttttcta cggggtctga cgctcagtgg aacgaaaact
     6301 cacgttaagg gattttggtc atgagattat caaaaaggat cttcacctag atccttttaa
     6361 attaaaaatg aagttttaaa tcaatctaaa gtatatatga gtaaacttgg tctgacagtt
     6421 accaatgctt aatcagtgag gcacctatct cagcgatctg tctatttcgt tcatccatag
     6481 ttgcctgact ccccgtcgtg tagataacta cgatacggga gggcttacca tctggcccca
     6541 gtgctgcaat gataccgcga gacccacgct caccggctcc agatttatca gcaataaacc
     6601 agccagccgg aagggccgag cgcagaagtg gtcctgcaac tttatccgcc tccatccagt
     6661 ctattaattg ttgccgggaa gctagagtaa gtagttcgcc agttaatagt ttgcgcaacg
     6721 ttgttgccat tgctacaggc atcgtggtgt cacgctcgtc gtttggtatg gcttcattca
     6781 gctccggttc ccaacgatca aggcgagtta catgatcccc catgttgtgc aaaaaagcgg
     6841 ttagctcctt cggtcctccg atcgttgtca gaagtaagtt ggccgcagtg ttatcactca
     6901 tggttatggc agcactgcat aattctctta ctgtcatgcc atccgtaaga tgcttttctg
     6961 tgactggtga gtactcaacc aagtcattct gagaatagtg tatgcggcga ccgagttgct
     7021 cttgcccggc gtcaatacgg gataataccg cgccacatag cagaacttta aaagtgctca
     7081 tcattggaaa acgttcttcg gggcgaaaac tctcaaggat cttaccgctg ttgagatcca
     7141 gttcgatgta acccactcgt gcacccaact gatcttcagc atcttttact ttcaccagcg
     7201 tttctgggtg agcaaaaaca ggaaggcaaa atgccgcaaa aaagggaata agggcgacac
     7261 ggaaatgttg aatactcata ctcttccttt ttcaatatta ttgaagcatt tatcagggtt
     7321 attgtctcat gagcggatac atatttgaat gtatttagaa aaataaacaa ataggggttc
     7381 cgcgcacatt tccccgaaaa gtgccaccta aattgtaagc gttaatattt tgttaaaatt
     7441 cgcgttaaat ttttgttaaa tcagctcatt ttttaaccaa taggccgaaa tcggcaaaat
     7501 cccttataaa tcaaaagaat agaccgagat agggttgagt gttgttccag tttggaacaa
     7561 gagtccacta ttaaagaacg tggactccaa cgtcaaaggn nnnnnnnnnn nnnnnnnnnn
     7621 nnnnnnnnnn nnnnnnnnnn nnnnnnnntn nnnnnnnnnn nnnnnnnnnn nnnnnnnnnn
     7681 nnnnnnnnnn nnnnnnnnnn nnnnnnnnnn nnnnnnnnnn nnnnnnnnnn nnnnnnnnnn
     7741 gnnnnnnnnn nnnnnnnnnn nnnnnnnnnn nnnnnnnnnn nnnnnnnnnn nnnnnnnnnn
     7801 nnnnnnnnnn nnnnnnnnnn nnnnnnnnnn nnnnnnnnnn nnnnnnnnnn nnnnnnnnnn
     7861 nnnnncccat tcgccattca ggctgcgcaa ctgttgggaa gggcgatcgg tgcgggcctc
     7921 ttcgctatta cgccagctgg cgaaaggggg atgtgctgca aggcgattaa gttgggtaac
     7981 gccagggttt tcccagtcac gacgttgtaa aacgacggcc agtgagcgcg cctcgttcat
     8041 tcacgttttt gaacccgtgg aggacgggca gactcgcggt gcaaatgtgt tttacagcgt
     8101 gatggagcag atgaagatgc tcgacacgct gcagaacacg cagctagatt aaccctagaa
     8161 agataatcat attgtgacgt acgttaaaga taatcatgtg taaaattgac gcatgtgttt
     8221 tatcggtctg tatatcgagg tttatttatt aatttgaata gatattaagt tttattatat
     8281 ttacacttac atactaataa taaattcaac aaacaattta tttatgttta tttatttatt
     8341 aaaaaaaaca aaaactcaaa atttcttcta taaagtaaca aaacttttat gagggacagc
     8401 ccccccccaa agcccccagg gatgtaatta cgtccctccc ccgctagggg gcagcagcga
     8461 gccgcccggg gctccgctcc ggtccggcgc tccccccgca tccccgagcc ggcagcgtgc
     8521 ggggacagcc cgggcacggg gaaggtggca cgggatcgct ttcctctgaa cgcttctcgc
     8581 tgctctttga gcctgcagac acctgggggg atacggggaa aaggcctcca cggccccata
     8641 aagatggtta at
//
